Addgene plasmid #18628: T4 Lysozyme T152S
Depositing lab: Brian Matthews. Depositing organization: University of Oregon.
Backbone
  Vector backbone: pHS1403
  Backbone size w/o insert (bp): 5000
  Vector type: Bacterial Expression
Growth in bacteria
  Bacterial resistance: Ampicillin, 100 μg/mL
  Growth temperature: 37°C
  Growth strain: DH5alpha
  Copy number: High Copy
Gene/Insert
  Gene/Insert name: T4 Lysozyme (alt name: 1152s)
  Species: Bacteriophage T4
  Insert size (bp): 600
  Mutation: T152S
  GenBank ID: NP_049736
  Entrez Gene: e (a.k.a. T4p123)
  Cloning method: Restriction Enzyme; 5′ cloning site BamHI (not destroyed); 3′ cloning site HindIII (not destroyed)
  Sequencing primers: 5′ na; 3′ GGCGTATCACGAGGCCC
Terms and licenses: Academic/Nonprofit Terms; Industry Terms: Not Available to Industry
Depositor comments: The BamHI site is 27 bp from the ATG and the HindIII site is 115 bp from the stop.
How to cite: T4 Lysozyme T152S was a gift from Brian Matthews (Addgene plasmid # 18628 ; http://n2t.net/addgene:18628 ; RRID:Addgene_18628)
