[The description below was written by a language model from this plasmid's Addgene catalogue record.]
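Description:
T4 Lysozyme T152S is a bacterial expression plasmid built on the pHS1403 backbone (about 5 kb without insert) that carries a point-mutant version of the bacteriophage T4 lysozyme gene, the product of phage gene e. It is maintained as a high-copy plasmid in E. coli and is selected with ampicillin. The record does not name the origin of replication, and no feature table is available to confirm the other backbone elements.

The insert is roughly 600 bp and encodes T4 lysozyme with a single substitution, threonine 152 to serine. It was placed in the vector by restriction cloning between a BamHI site on the 5′ side and a HindIII site on the 3′ side, both of which remain intact, so the fragment can be excised or exchanged. According to the depositor's notes, the BamHI site lies 27 bp from the start codon and the HindIII site 115 bp from the stop codon, meaning the cloned fragment includes short flanking untranslated stretches around the coding region. The promoter that drives expression is not stated in the record, and no fusion tags or reporters are listed, which suggests, but does not establish, that the protein is produced in untagged form.

The record gives no explicit purpose. T4 lysozyme is a widely used model protein for studying how individual amino-acid replacements affect folding, stability and structure, and a conservative single-residue variant such as T152S fits that kind of work: producing the mutant enzyme in bacteria for comparison with the wild-type protein.
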