>Addgene plasmid #18628 | T4 Lysozyme T152S | addgene partial sequence | sequence record 24413 | 3primeUP
TANTGAAAAAGCCCGCTCATTAGGCGGGCTCAGATCTGCTCATGTTTGACAGCTTATCATCGATAAGCTT
CGGCAATAAATTCTTGATATGTTTTCATATGTTTCCTTTAAATATTTTAATTAGTAATTGTCTATTCAAG
TAATTGTGAATATACTATCACAATTCCAAGAGAAAGTAAACAGCTTTATAGATTTTTATACGCGTCCCAA
GTGCCAGTTCTAAACGATGTAATGACTCGTTTTGCGCGATTAGGTGTTTGATTATACCATCTACTTTTAG
CTAAGTTAACTGCTGCTTCATCCCAGCGTTTTTGTTGAAGCATACGTAAAGAGTTAGTAAATCCTGCCAC
ACCGGTTTCTCCCATTTGGAAAACCATATTAATCAATGCACAGCGACGAACCGCATCAAGAGAATCATAA
ACCGGTTTTAATTTAGCATTTCTCAGAATTCCGCGAACAGCAGCATCAACATCCTGATTAAAGAGTTTTT
CAGCCTCATCTTTTGTAATTACACCATTGCAATTACGCCCAATAGCTTTATCTAATTCAGATTTAGCAGC
ATTAAGTGATGGACTTTTTGTAAGCAAATGACCGATGCCAATAGTGTAATAGCCTTCTGTGTCTTTATAG
ATTTTAAGTCTAAGACCTTCATCTATACGTAACATTTCAAATATATTCATAATACCTCCTAAGCATCGAT
GGATCCTGTTTCCTGTGTGAATTGTTATCCGCTCACANTCCACACATTATACGAGCCGATGATAATTGNC
ACAGGGGANGGGAGNAGCGACCCGNTCCGGGGGAATGTACCNCCCNATCCN
